Addgene plasmid #77801: GUK1 gRNA (BRDN0001148167)
Purpose: 3rd generation lentiviral gRNA plasmid targeting human GUK1
Depositing lab: John Doench & David Root. Depositing organization: Broad Institute. Publication: Optimized sgRNA design to maximize activity and minimize off-target effects of CRISPR-Cas9. Doench JG, Fusi N, Sullender M, Hegde M, Vaimberg EW, Donovan KF, Smith I, Tothova Z, Wilen C, Orchard R, Virgin HW, Listgarten J, Root DE. Nat Biotechnol. 2016 Jan 18. doi: 10.1038/nbt.3437. PubMed 26780180.
Backbone
  Vector backbone: lentiGuide-Puro
  Backbone manufacturer: Zhang Lab (Addgene plasmid # 52963)
  Vector type: Mammalian Expression, Lentiviral, CRISPR
  Selectable markers: Puromycin
Growth in bacteria
  Bacterial resistance: Ampicillin, 100 μg/mL
  Growth temperature: 37°C
  Growth strain: DH5alpha
  Copy number: High Copy
Gene/Insert
  Gene/Insert name: GUK1 (alt names: GUK1; NM_000858.5)
  gRNA/shRNA sequence: CGGGGAACCTGTATGGCACG
  Species: H. sapiens (human)
  Entrez Gene: GUK1 (a.k.a. GMK, FLJ42686, FLJ43710)
  Promoter: hU6
  Cloning method: Unknown
  Sequencing primers: 5′ U6-F; 3′ pS2-R
Terms and licenses: Academic/Nonprofit Terms; Industry Terms: Not Available to Industry
Depositor comments: The gRNA was designed to target the following Genbank reference sequence(s): NM_000858.5,NM_001159390.1,NM_001159391.1,NM_001242839.1,NM_001242840.1. Note that this plasmid does NOT contain Cas9. It should be used in conjunction with lentiCas9-Blast (Addgene #52962) or otherwise with cell lines already expressing Cas9. Browse the full kinome gRNA library at http://www.addgene.org/pooled-library/broadgpp-human-kinome/ or visit http://www.broadinstitute.org/rnai/public/ for detailed protocols and information.
How to cite: GUK1 gRNA (BRDN0001148167) was a gift from John Doench & David Root (Addgene plasmid # 77801 ; http://n2t.net/addgene:77801 ; RRID:Addgene_77801)
