[The description below was written by a language model from this plasmid's Addgene catalogue record and pLannotate feature annotations shown in this document.]
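Description:
GUK1 gRNA (BRDN0001148167) is a third-generation lentiviral guide RNA plasmid built on the lentiGuide-Puro backbone. It is designed to deliver a single CRISPR guide against human GUK1 (guanylate kinase 1) into mammalian cells. The 8.3 kb plasmid is maintained in E. coli at high copy through a ColE1/pUC-type origin and is selected with ampicillin via the β-lactamase gene. An f1 origin, an SV40 origin and remnants of lac and T7/T3 promoter sequences are carried over from the backbone.

The viral genome is transcribed from an RSV promoter fused to a truncated HIV-1 5' LTR, which makes packaging Tat-independent. It includes the Ψ packaging signal with a partial gag sequence, the Rev response element for nuclear export of the full-length RNA, and a cPPT/CTS. It ends in a ΔU3 self-inactivating 3' LTR followed by an SV40 polyadenylation signal.

Two expression units lie between the LTRs. In the first, a human U6 RNA polymerase III promoter drives the GUK1-targeting spacer joined to the Streptococcus pyogenes Cas9 gRNA scaffold. In the second, the EF-1α core promoter with its intron A drives puromycin N-acetyltransferase, followed by a WPRE to boost transcript expression, so transduced cells can be selected with puromycin.

The guide was designed against several GUK1 reference transcripts and belongs to a human kinome gRNA collection. The plasmid does not encode Cas9, so it must be paired with a separate Cas9 vector or used in cells that already express Cas9, typically for knockout of GUK1.
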