Features (pLannotate 1.2.2; 29 found; start..end, strand, type, name):
     14..80      +  CDS            small t antigen (fragment): SV40 (simian virus 40) small t antigen
    106..317     +  promoter       EF-1α core promoter: core promoter for human elongation factor EF-1α
    318..1256    +  intron         EF-1α intron A: intron upstream of the start codon of human EF-1α
   1278..1877    +  CDS            PuroR (fragment): puromycin N-acetyltransferase; pac from Streptomyces; confers resistance to puromycin
   1893..2481    +  misc_feature   WPRE: woodchuck hepatitis virus posttranscriptional regulatory element
   2532..2551    +  misc_feature   cPPT/CTS (fragment): central polypurine tract and central termination sequence of HIV-1
   2553..2786    +  LTR            3' LTR (ΔU3): self-inactivating 3' long terminal repeat (LTR) from HIV-1
   2864..2985    +  polyA_signal   SV40 poly(A) signal: SV40 polyadenylation signal
   3025..3160    +  rep_origin     SV40 ori: SV40 origin of replication
   3181..3199    -  promoter       T7 promoter: promoter for bacteriophage T7 RNA polymerase
   3207..3362    +  CDS            lacZα (fragment): LacZα fragment of β-galactosidase; lacZ fragment
   3367..3795    +  rep_origin     f1 ori (sequence partly withheld): f1 bacteriophage origin of replication; arrow indicates direction of (+) strand synthesis
   3848..3952    +  promoter       AmpR promoter: bla
   3953..4813    +  CDS            AmpR: β-lactamase; bla; confers resistance to ampicillin, carbenicillin, and related antibiotics
   4984..5572    +  rep_origin     ori: high-copy-number ColE1/pMB1/pBR322/pUC origin of replication
   5755..5847    +  CDS            lacI (fragment): lac repressor; lacI; The lac repressor binds to the lac operator to inhibit transcription in E. coli. This inhibition can be relieved by adding lactose or isopropyl-β-D-thiogalactopyranoside (IPTG).
   5860..5881    +  protein_bind   CAP binding site: CAP binding activates transcription in the presence of cAMP. E. coli catabolite activator protein
   5896..5926    +  promoter       lac promoter: promoter for the E. coli lac operon
   5934..5950    +  protein_bind   lac operator: The lac repressor binds to the lac operator to inhibit transcription in E. coli. This inhibition can be relieved by adding lactose or isopropyl-β-D-thiogalactopyranoside (IPTG). lac repressor encoded by lacI
   5995..6013    +  promoter       T3 promoter: promoter for bacteriophage T3 RNA polymerase
   6041..6267    +  promoter       RSV promoter: Rous sarcoma virus enhancer/promoter
   6268..6448    +  LTR            5' LTR (truncated): truncated 5' long terminal repeat (LTR) from HIV-1
   6495..6620    +  misc_feature   HIV-1 Ψ: packaging signal of human immunodeficiency virus type 1
   6604..6967    +  CDS            HIV-1 gag (fragment): gag protein from human immunodeficiency virus 1; gag
   7113..7346    +  misc_feature   RRE: The Rev response element (RRE) of HIV-1 allows for Rev-dependent mRNA export from the nucleus to the cytoplasm.
   7723..7749    +  CDS            Rev (fragment): human immunodeficiency virus 1 (HIV-1) Rev protein; rev; enhances nuclear export of unspliced and incompletely spliced viral mRNAs
   7753..7993    +  promoter       U6 promoter: RNA polymerase III promoter for human U6 snRNA
   8023..8098    +  misc_RNA       gRNA scaffold: guide RNA scaffold for the Streptococcus pyogenes CRISPR/Cas9 system
   8154..8271    +  misc_feature   cPPT/CTS: central polypurine tract and central termination sequence of HIV-1
>Addgene plasmid #77801 | GUK1 gRNA (BRDN0001148167) | addgene full sequence | sequence record 188438 | Addgene Assembled Sequence
CCCGGGTGCAAAGATGGATAAAGTTTTAAACAGAGAGGAATCTTTGCAGCTAATGGACCTTCTAGGTCTT
GAAAGGAGTGGGAATTGGCTCCGGTGCCCGTCAGTGGGCAGAGCGCACATCGCCCACAGTCCCCGAGAAG
TTGGGGGGAGGGGTCGGCAATTGATCCGGTGCCTAGAGAAGGTGGCGCGGGGTAAACTGGGAAAGTGATG
TCGTGTACTGGCTCCGCCTTTTTCCCGAGGGTGGGGGAGAACCGTATATAAGTGCAGTAGTCGCCGTGAA
CGTTCTTTTTCGCAACGGGTTTGCCGCCAGAACACAGGTAAGTGCCGTGTGTGGTTCCCGCGGGCCTGGC
CTCTTTACGGGTTATGGCCCTTGCGTGCCTTGAATTACTTCCACCTGGCTGCAGTACGTGATTCTTGATC
CCGAGCTTCGGGTTGGAAGTGGGTGGGAGAGTTCGAGGCCTTGCGCTTAAGGAGCCCCTTCGCCTCGTGC
TTGAGTTGAGGCCTGGCCTGGGCGCTGGGGCCGCCGCGTGCGAATCTGGTGGCACCTTCGCGCCTGTCTC
GCTGCTTTCGATAAGTCTCTAGCCATTTAAAATTTTTGATGACCTGCTGCGACGCTTTTTTTCTGGCAAG
ATAGTCTTGTAAATGCGGGCCAAGATCTGCACACTGGTATTTCGGTTTTTGGGGCCGCGGGCGGCGACGG
GGCCCGTGCGTCCCAGCGCACATGTTCGGCGAGGCGGGGCCTGCGAGCGCGGCCACCGAGAATCGGACGG
GGGTAGTCTCAAGCTGGCCGGCCTGCTCTGGTGCCTGGCCTCGCGCCGCCGTGTATCGCCCCGCCCTGGG
CGGCAAGGCTGGCCCGGTCGGCACCAGTTGCGTGAGCGGAAAGATGGCCGCTTCCCGGCCCTGCTGCAGG
GAGCTCAAAATGGAGGACGCGGCGCTCGGGAGAGCGGGCGGGTGAGTCACCCACACAAAGGAAAAGGGCC
TTTCCGTCCTCAGCCGTCGCTTCATGTGACTCCACGGAGTACCGGGCGCCGTCCAGGCACCTCGATTAGT
TCTCGAGCTTTTGGAGTACGTCGTCTTTAGGTTGGGGGGAGGGGTTTTATGCGATGGAGTTTCCCCACAC
TGAGTGGGTGGAGACTGAAGTTAGGCCAGCTTGGCACTTGATGTAATTCTCCTTGGAATTTGCCCTTTTT
GAGTTTGGATCTTGGTTCATTCTCAAGCCTCAGACAGTGGTTCAAAGTTTTTTTCTTCCATTTCAGGTGT
CGTGACGTACGGCCACCATGACCGAGTACAAGCCCACGGTGCGCCTCGCCACCCGCGACGACGTCCCCAG
GGCCGTACGCACCCTCGCCGCCGCGTTCGCCGACTACCCCGCCACGCGCCACACCGTCGATCCGGACCGC
CACATCGAGCGGGTCACCGAGCTGCAAGAACTCTTCCTCACGCGCGTCGGGCTCGACATCGGCAAGGTGT
GGGTCGCGGACGACGGCGCCGCCGTGGCGGTCTGGACCACGCCGGAGAGCGTCGAAGCGGGGGCGGTGTT
CGCCGAGATCGGCCCGCGCATGGCCGAGTTGAGCGGTTCCCGGCTGGCCGCGCAGCAACAGATGGAAGGC
CTCCTGGCGCCGCACCGGCCCAAGGAGCCCGCGTGGTTCCTGGCCACCGTCGGAGTCTCGCCCGACCACC
AGGGCAAGGGTCTGGGCAGCGCCGTCGTGCTCCCCGGAGTGGAGGCGGCCGAGCGCGCCGGGGTGCCCGC
CTTCCTGGAGACCTCCGCGCCCCGCAACCTCCCCTTCTACGAGCGGCTCGGCTTCACCGTCACCGCCGAC
GTCGAGGTGCCCGAAGGACCGCGCACCTGGTGCATGACCCGCAAGCCCGGTGCCTGAACGCGTTAAGTCG
ACAATCAACCTCTGGATTACAAAATTTGTGAAAGATTGACTGGTATTCTTAACTATGTTGCTCCTTTTAC
GCTATGTGGATACGCTGCTTTAATGCCTTTGTATCATGCTATTGCTTCCCGTATGGCTTTCATTTTCTCC
TCCTTGTATAAATCCTGGTTGCTGTCTCTTTATGAGGAGTTGTGGCCCGTTGTCAGGCAACGTGGCGTGG
TGTGCACTGTGTTTGCTGACGCAACCCCCACTGGTTGGGGCATTGCCACCACCTGTCAGCTCCTTTCCGG
GACTTTCGCTTTCCCCCTCCCTATTGCCACGGCGGAACTCATCGCCGCCTGCCTTGCCCGCTGCTGGACA
GGGGCTCGGCTGTTGGGCACTGACAATTCCGTGGTGTTGTCGGGGAAATCATCGTCCTTTCCTTGGCTGC
TCGCCTGTGTTGCCACCTGGATTCTGCGCGGGACGTCCTTCTGCTACGTCCCTTCGGCCCTCAATCCAGC
GGACCTTCCTTCCCGCGGCCTGCTGCCGGCTCTGCGGCCTCTTCCGCGTCTTCGCCTTCGCCCTCAGACG
AGTCGGATCTCCCTTTGGGCCGCCTCCCCGCGTCGACTTTAAGACCAATGACTTACAAGGCAGCTGTAGA
TCTTAGCCACTTTTTAAAAGAAAAGGGGGGACTGGAAGGGCTAATTCACTCCCAACGAAGACAAGATCTG
CTTTTTGCTTGTACTGGGTCTCTCTGGTTAGACCAGATCTGAGCCTGGGAGCTCTCTGGCTAACTAGGGA
ACCCACTGCTTAAGCCTCAATAAAGCTTGCCTTGAGTGCTTCAAGTAGTGTGTGCCCGTCTGTTGTGTGA
CTCTGGTAACTAGAGATCCCTCAGACCCTTTTAGTCAGTGTGGAAAATCTCTAGCAGTACGTATAGTAGT
TCATGTCATCTTATTATTCAGTATTTATAACTTGCAAAGAAATGAATATCAGAGAGTGAGAGGAACTTGT
TTATTGCAGCTTATAATGGTTACAAATAAAGCAATAGCATCACAAATTTCACAAATAAAGCATTTTTTTC
ACTGCATTCTAGTTGTGGTTTGTCCAAACTCATCAATGTATCTTATCATGTCTGGCTCTAGCTATCCCGC
CCCTAACTCCGCCCATCCCGCCCCTAACTCCGCCCAGTTCCGCCCATTCTCCGCCCCATGGCTGACTAAT
TTTTTTTATTTATGCAGAGGCCGAGGCCGCCTCGGCCTCTGAGCTATTCCAGAAGTAGTGAGGAGGCTTT
TTTGGAGGCCTAGGGACGTACCCAATTCGCCCTATAGTGAGTCGTATTACGCGCGCTCACTGGCCGTCGT
TTTACAACGTCGTGACTGGGAAAACCCTGGCGTTACCCAACTTAATCGCCTTGCAGCACATCCCCCTTTC
GCCAGCTGGCGTAATAGCGAAGAGGCCCGCACCGATCGCCCTTCCCAACAGTTGCGCAGCCTGAATGGCG
AATGGG
[124 nt withheld, positions 3367-3490]
C
[91 nt withheld, positions 3492-3582]
A
[49 nt withheld, positions 3584-3632]
CCTTTGACGTTGGAGTCCACGTTCTTT
[37 nt withheld, positions 3660-3696]
ACCCTATCTCGGTCTATTCTTTTGATTTATAAGGGATTTTGCCGATTTCGGCCTATTGGTTAAAAAATGA
GCTGATTTAACAAAAATTTAACGCGAATTTTAACAAAATATTAACGCTTACAATTTAGGTGGCACTTTTC
GGGGAAATGTGCGCGGAACCCCTATTTGTTTATTTTTCTAAATACATTCAAATATGTATCCGCTCATGAG
ACAATAACCCTGATAAATGCTTCAATAATATTGAAAAAGGAAGAGTATGAGTATTCAACATTTCCGTGTC
GCCCTTATTCCCTTTTTTGCGGCATTTTGCCTTCCTGTTTTTGCTCACCCAGAAACGCTGGTGAAAGTAA
AAGATGCTGAAGATCAGTTGGGTGCACGAGTGGGTTACATCGAACTGGATCTCAACAGCGGTAAGATCCT
TGAGAGTTTTCGCCCCGAAGAACGTTTTCCAATGATGAGCACTTTTAAAGTTCTGCTATGTGGCGCGGTA
TTATCCCGTATTGACGCCGGGCAAGAGCAACTCGGTCGCCGCATACACTATTCTCAGAATGACTTGGTTG
AGTACTCACCAGTCACAGAAAAGCATCTTACGGATGGCATGACAGTAAGAGAATTATGCAGTGCTGCCAT
AACCATGAGTGATAACACTGCGGCCAACTTACTTCTGACAACGATCGGAGGACCGAAGGAGCTAACCGCT
TTTTTGCACAACATGGGGGATCATGTAACTCGCCTTGATCGTTGGGAACCGGAGCTGAATGAAGCCATAC
CAAACGACGAGCGTGACACCACGATGCCTGTAGCAATGGCAACAACGTTGCGCAAACTATTAACTGGCGA
ACTACTTACTCTAGCTTCCCGGCAACAATTAATAGACTGGATGGAGGCGGATAAAGTTGCAGGACCACTT
CTGCGCTCGGCCCTTCCGGCTGGCTGGTTTATTGCTGATAAATCTGGAGCCGGTGAGCGTGGGTCTCGCG
GTATCATTGCAGCACTGGGGCCAGATGGTAAGCCCTCCCGTATCGTAGTTATCTACACGACGGGGAGTCA
GGCAACTATGGATGAACGAAATAGACAGATCGCTGAGATAGGTGCCTCACTGATTAAGCATTGGTAACTG
TCAGACCAAGTTTACTCATATATACTTTAGATTGATTTAAAACTTCATTTTTAATTTAAAAGGATCTAGG
TGAAGATCCTTTTTGATAATCTCATGACCAAAATCCCTTAACGTGAGTTTTCGTTCCACTGAGCGTCAGA
CCCCGTAGAAAAGATCAAAGGATCTTCTTGAGATCCTTTTTTTCTGCGCGTAATCTGCTGCTTGCAAACA
AAAAAACCACCGCTACCAGCGGTGGTTTGTTTGCCGGATCAAGAGCTACCAACTCTTTTTCCGAAGGTAA
CTGGCTTCAGCAGAGCGCAGATACCAAATACTGTTCTTCTAGTGTAGCCGTAGTTAGGCCACCACTTCAA
GAACTCTGTAGCACCGCCTACATACCTCGCTCTGCTAATCCTGTTACCAGTGGCTGCTGCCAGTGGCGAT
AAGTCGTGTCTTACCGGGTTGGACTCAAGACGATAGTTACCGGATAAGGCGCAGCGGTCGGGCTGAACGG
GGGGTTCGTGCACACAGCCCAGCTTGGAGCGAACGACCTACACCGAACTGAGATACCTACAGCGTGAGCT
ATGAGAAAGCGCCACGCTTCCCGAAGGGAGAAAGGCGGACAGGTATCCGGTAAGCGGCAGGGTCGGAACA
GGAGAGCGCACGAGGGAGCTTCCAGGGGGAAACGCCTGGTATCTTTATAGTCCTGTCGGGTTTCGCCACC
TCTGACTTGAGCGTCGATTTTTGTGATGCTCGTCAGGGGGGCGGAGCCTATGGAAAAACGCCAGCAACGC
GGCCTTTTTACGGTTCCTGGCCTTTTGCTGGCCTTTTGCTCACATGTTCTTTCCTGCGTTATCCCCTGAT
TCTGTGGATAACCGTATTACCGCCTTTGAGTGAGCTGATACCGCTCGCCGCAGCCGAACGACCGAGCGCA
GCGAGTCAGTGAGCGAGGAAGCGGAAGAGCGCCCAATACGCAAACCGCCTCTCCCCGCGCGTTGGCCGAT
TCATTAATGCAGCTGGCACGACAGGTTTCCCGACTGGAAAGCGGGCAGTGAGCGCAACGCAATTAATGTG
AGTTAGCTCACTCATTAGGCACCCCAGGCTTTACACTTTATGCTTCCGGCTCGTATGTTGTGTGGAATTG
TGAGCGGATAACAATTTCACACAGGAAACAGCTATGACCATGATTACGCCAAGCGCGCAATTAACCCTCA
CTAAAGGGAACAAAAGCTGGAGCTGCAAGCTTAATGTAGTCTTATGCAATACTCTTGTAGTCTTGCAACA
TGGTAACGATGAGTTAGCAACATGCCTTACAAGGAGAGAAAAAGCACCGTGCATGCCGATTGGTGGAAGT
AAGGTGGTACGATCGTGCCTTATTAGGAAGGCAACAGACGGGTCTGACATGGATTGGACGAACCACTGAA
TTGCCGCATTGCAGAGATATTGTATTTAAGTGCCTAGCTCGATACATAAACGGGTCTCTCTGGTTAGACC
AGATCTGAGCCTGGGAGCTCTCTGGCTAACTAGGGAACCCACTGCTTAAGCCTCAATAAAGCTTGCCTTG
AGTGCTTCAAGTAGTGTGTGCCCGTCTGTTGTGTGACTCTGGTAACTAGAGATCCCTCAGACCCTTTTAG
TCAGTGTGGAAAATCTCTAGCAGTGGCGCCCGAACAGGGACTTGAAAGCGAAAGGGAAACCAGAGGAGCT
CTCTCGACGCAGGACTCGGCTTGCTGAAGCGCGCACGGCAAGAGGCGAGGGGCGGCGACTGGTGAGTACG
CCAAAAATTTTGACTAGCGGAGGCTAGAAGGAGAGAGATGGGTGCGAGAGCGTCAGTATTAAGCGGGGGA
GAATTAGATCGCGATGGGAAAAAATTCGGTTAAGGCCAGGGGGAAAGAAAAAATATAAATTAAAACATAT
AGTATGGGCAAGCAGGGAGCTAGAACGATTCGCAGTTAATCCTGGCCTGTTAGAAACATCAGAAGGCTGT
AGACAAATACTGGGACAGCTACAACCATCCCTTCAGACAGGATCAGAAGAACTTAGATCATTATATAATA
CAGTAGCAACCCTCTATTGTGTGCATCAAAGGATAGAGATAAAAGACACCAAGGAAGCTTTAGACAAGAT
AGAGGAAGAGCAAAACAAAAGTAAGACCACCGCACAGCAAGCGGCCGCTGATCTTCAGACCTGGAGGAGG
AGATATGAGGGACAATTGGAGAAGTGAATTATATAAATATAAAGTAGTAAAAATTGAACCATTAGGAGTA
GCACCCACCAAGGCAAAGAGAAGAGTGGTGCAGAGAGAAAAAAGAGCAGTGGGAATAGGAGCTTTGTTCC
TTGGGTTCTTGGGAGCAGCAGGAAGCACTATGGGCGCAGCGTCAATGACGCTGACGGTACAGGCCAGACA
ATTATTGTCTGGTATAGTGCAGCAGCAGAACAATTTGCTGAGGGCTATTGAGGCGCAACAGCATCTGTTG
CAACTCACAGTCTGGGGCATCAAGCAGCTCCAGGCAAGAATCCTGGCTGTGGAAAGATACCTAAAGGATC
AACAGCTCCTGGGGATTTGGGGTTGCTCTGGAAAACTCATTTGCACCACTGCTGTGCCTTGGAATGCTAG
TTGGAGTAATAAATCTCTGGAACAGATTTGGAATCACACGACCTGGATGGAGTGGGACAGAGAAATTAAC
AATTACACAAGCTTAATACACTCCTTAATTGAAGAATCGCAAAACCAGCAAGAAAAGAATGAACAAGAAT
TATTGGAATTAGATAAATGGGCAAGTTTGTGGAATTGGTTTAACATAACAAATTGGCTGTGGTATATAAA
ATTATTCATAATGATAGTAGGAGGCTTGGTAGGTTTAAGAATAGTTTTTGCTGTACTTTCTATAGTGAAT
AGAGTTAGGCAGGGATATTCACCATTATCGTTTCAGACCCACCTCCCAACCCCGAGGGGACCCAGAGAGG
GCCTATTTCCCATGATTCCTTCATATTTGCATATACGATACAAGGCTGTTAGAGAGATAATTAGAATTAA
TTTGACTGTAAACACAAAGATATTAGTACAAAATACGTGACGTAGAAAGTAATAATTTCTTGGGTAGTTT
GCAGTTTTAAAATTATGTTTTAAAATGGACTATCATATGCTTACCGTAACTTGAAAGTATTTCGATTTCT
TGGCTTTATATATCTTGTGGAAAGGACGAAACACCGCGGGGAACCTGTATGGCACGGTTTTAGAGCTAGA
AATAGCAAGTTAAAATAAGGCTAGTCCGTTATCAACTTGAAAAAGTGGCACCGAGTCGGTGCTTTTTTAA
GCTTGGCGTAACTAGATCTTGAGACAAATGGCAGTATTCATCCACAATTTTAAAAGAAAAGGGGGGATTG
GGGGGTACAGTGCAGGGGAAAGAATAGTAGACATAATAGCAACAGACATACAAACTAAAGAATTACAAAA
ACAAATTACAAAAATTCAAAATTTTCGGGTTTATTACAGGGACAGCAGAGATCCACTTTGGCGCCGGCTC
GAGGGGG
