>Addgene plasmid #77801 | GUK1 gRNA (BRDN0001148167) | depositor partial sequence | sequence record 145261 | Target Sequence
CGGGGAACCTGTATGGCACG
