>Addgene plasmid #77801 | GUK1 gRNA (BRDN0001148167) | addgene partial sequence | sequence record 188437 | hU6-F
TAGAAAGTAATAATTTCTTGGGTAGTTTGCAGTTTTAAAATTATGTTTTAAAATGGACTATCATATGCTT
ACCGTAACTTGAAAGTATTTCGATTTCTTGGCTTTATATATCTTGTGGAAAGGACGAAACACCGCGGGGA
ACCTGTATGGCACGGTTTTAGAGCTAGAAATAGCAAGTTAAAATAAGGCTAGTCCGTTATCAACTTGAAA
AAGTGGCACCGAGTCGGTGCTTTTTTAAGCTTGGCGTAACTAGATCTTGAGACAAATGGCAGTATTCATC
CACAATTTTAAAAGAAAAGGGGGGATTGGGGGGTACAGTGCAGGGGAAAGAATAGTAGACATAATAGCAA
CAGACATACAAACTAAAGAATTACAAAAACAAATTACAAAAATTCAAAATTTTCGGGTTTATTACAGGGA
CAGCAGAGATCCACTTTGGCGCCGGCTCGAGGGGGCCCGGGTGCAAAGATGGATAAAGTTTTAAACAGAG
AGGAATCTTTGCAGCTAATGGACCTTCTAGGTCTTGAAAGGAGTGGGAATTGGCTCCGGTGCCCGTCAGT
GGGCAGAGCG
